>Addgene plasmid #18495 | T4 Lysozyme M102L WT* | addgene partial sequence | sequence record 24281 | 3primeUP
CTACGAAAAGCCCGCTCATTAGGCGGGCTCAGATCTGCTCATGTTTTGACAGCTTATCATCGATAAGCTT
CGGCAATAAATTCTTGATATGTTTTCATATGTTTCCTTTAAATATTTTAATTAGTAATTGTCTATTCAAG
TAATTGTGAATATACTATCACAATTCCAAGAGAAAGTAAACAGCTTTATAGATTTTTATACGCGTCCCAA
GTGCCAGTTCTAAACGTTGTAATGACTCGTTTTGCGCGATTAGGTGTTTGATTATACCATCTACTTTTAG
CTAAGTTAACTGCTGCTTCATCCCAGCGTTTTTGTTGAAGCATACGTAAAGAGTTAGTAAATCCTGCCAC
ACCGGTTTCTCCCATTTGGAAAACCAGATTAATCAATGCAGCGCGACGAACCGCATCAAGAGAATCATAA
ACCGGTTTTAATTTAGCATTTCTCAGAATTCCGCGAACAGCAGCATCAACATCCTGATTAAAGAGTTTTT
CAGCCTCATCTTTTGTAATTACACCATTAGTATTACGCCCAATAGCTTTATCTAATTCAGATTTAGCAGC
ATTAAGTGATGGACTTTTTGTAAGCAAATGACCGATGCCAATAGTGTAATAGCCTTCTGTGTCTTTATAG
ATTTTAAGTCTAAGACCTTCATCTATACGTAACATTTCAAATATATTCATAATACCTCCTAAGCATCGAT
GGATCCTGTTTCCTGTGTGAAATTGTTATCCGCTCACAATTCCACACATTATACGAGC
