[The description below was written by a language model from this plasmid's Addgene catalogue record.]
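Description:
T4 Lysozyme M102L WT* is a bacterial expression plasmid built on the pHS1403 backbone (about 5 kb without the insert) that carries the bacteriophage T4 lysozyme gene (gene e). It is a high-copy plasmid maintained in E. coli under ampicillin selection. The record does not name the origin of replication, and no feature table is available to confirm the backbone elements.

The insert of roughly 600 bp encodes T4 lysozyme with methionine 102 replaced by leucine. The "WT*" label indicates the variant background in which the substitution was made. In the T4 lysozyme literature this term usually refers to the cysteine-free pseudo-wild-type protein, but the record itself does not define it. The listed alternative name, A102L, does not match the stated M102L mutation, and the record does not resolve the discrepancy. The gene was cloned as a BamHI–HindIII fragment with both sites preserved. The BamHI site lies 27 bp from the start codon and the HindIII site 115 bp beyond the stop codon, so the fragment includes short flanking untranslated regions and can be excised or swapped intact. The promoter driving expression is not stated, and no fusion tags or reporters are recorded.

The record gives no explicit purpose. A point mutant of this kind in a bacterial expression vector is suited to producing recombinant lysozyme, for example to study how a single substitution affects protein stability, folding or structure. The plasmid is distributed under academic and nonprofit terms only.
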