Addgene plasmid #18495: T4 Lysozyme M102L WT*
Depositing lab: Brian Matthews. Depositing organization: University of Oregon.
Backbone
  Vector backbone: pHS1403
  Backbone size w/o insert (bp): 5000
  Vector type: Bacterial Expression
Growth in bacteria
  Bacterial resistance: Ampicillin, 100 μg/mL
  Growth temperature: 37°C
  Growth strain: DH5alpha
  Copy number: High Copy
Gene/Insert
  Gene/Insert name: T4 Lysozyme (alt name: A102L)
  Species: Bacteriophage T4
  Insert size (bp): 600
  Mutation: M102L WT*
  GenBank ID: NP_049736
  Entrez Gene: e (a.k.a. T4p123)
  Cloning method: Restriction Enzyme; 5′ cloning site BamHI (not destroyed); 3′ cloning site HindIII (not destroyed)
  Sequencing primers: 5′ na; 3′ GGCGTATCACGAGGCCC
Terms and licenses: Academic/Nonprofit Terms; Industry Terms: Not Available to Industry
Depositor comments: The BamHI site is 27 bp from the ATG and the HindIII site is 115 bp from the stop.
How to cite: T4 Lysozyme M102L WT* was a gift from Brian Matthews (Addgene plasmid # 18495 ; http://n2t.net/addgene:18495 ; RRID:Addgene_18495)
